>Addgene plasmid #24451 | K349CLM-6His 215/347 | addgene partial sequence | sequence record 30405 | 24451 with T7-term
TCGGCTTGTTAGCAGCCGGATCTGCTCGAGTTAATGGTGATGATGGTGATGGGTACCTTCTTTGCATTTT
TCATACTTCTTTTTCCACTGTTCTGCGGTTAACTCCACATTGACACTAACTGTGTTCTTAATTGTTTTGG
CCCTTTGGCCAAATAAGAGTGTAGATTTTGTTTCAGACTCATTGTATGATGATGGAGAGCAGCAAATTAC
AATAGTGGTTCTAGCGTTGCCACCTAGGCTATCTTGAAGGATTCTTGTCATTTTACTATCTCGATATGGA
ACATAAGTACTACCCTCAGCCAAAGCAGAAATAACATTTCCAAGAGCAGAAAGTGACTTGTTGATGTTTT
TAGCTTCATCCAGCACAGCACCTTCAGCTCCAGTTTTACTAACCTTTTCACTACCAGCTAAATCAACTAG
ATAAAGTTTTCCACTAAGCTTTTGTTCCGTTTGTGTGTTGCATTGTTTGACATTAATAAGAAATATACTG
TGACTCCTAGAGCTATGTTCATTCATATTTGTAACTGCTACATGTCTGTTGGATTTTCCTTCATCTATTG
TATCCATAACTTCATCTGGACTACTTACAAAACGCTCTGTGGCTCCCTTTACATAGGGAACTCGGTTTTT
GTCTTCATGAACTGAAAGGTTGGTCTTTGAAACATCTAACAGGTCCCTTATCTTATCCAAATATATTTCA
AAATATGAAACCTTAATATGAAATTCCAAATTTTCATCCATGGAGTAAATATAATTAAAAATATCTTGCA
CTATTCTTGGAATAATTCCCATGCCTTCTGGATCATGAAGTTTACCCTCCATTGTGTGTGTCTTCCCAGA
GAAGGTTTGGCCGTATGCAAATATTGTTCCATTATA
