>Addgene plasmid #24451 | K349CLM-6His 215/347 | addgene partial sequence | sequence record 30406 | 24451 with T7
TTTACTTTAAGAAGGAGATATACATATGGCGGACCTGGCCGAGTCTAATATTAAAGTGATGTGTCGCTTC
AGACCTCTCAACGAGTCTGAAGTGAACCGCGGCGACAAGTACATCGCCAAGTTTCAGGGAGAAGACACGG
TCGTGATCGCGTCCAAGCCTTATGCATTTGATCGGGTGTTCCAGTCAAGCACATCTCAAGAGCAAGTGTA
TAATGACGCCGCAAAGAAGATTGTTAAAGACGTCCTTGAAGGATATAATGGAACAATATTTGCATACGGC
CAAACATCCTCTGGGAAGACACACACAATGGAGGGTAAACTTCATGATCCAGAAGGCATGGGAATTATTC
CAAGAATAGTGCAAGATATTTTTAATTATATTTACTCCATGGATGAAAATTTGGAATTTCATATTAAGGT
TTCATATTTTGAAATATATTTGGATAAGATAAGGGACCTGTTAGATGTTTCAAAGACCAACCTTTCAGTT
CATGAAGACAAAAACCGAGTTCCCTATGTAAAGGGAGCCACAGAGCGTTTTGTAAGTAGTCCAGATGAAG
TTATGGATACAATAGATGAAGGAAAATCCAACAGACATGTAGCAGTTACAAATATGAATGAACATAGCTC
TAGGAGTCACAGTATATTTCTTATTAATGTCAAACAATGCAACACACAAACGGAACAAAAGCTTAGTGGA
AACTTTATCTAGTTGATTTAGCTGGTAGTGAAAAGGTTAGTAAAACTGGAGCTGAAGGTGCTGTGCTGGA
TGAAGCTAAAAACATCAACAAGTCACTTTCTGCTC
