[The description below was written by a language model from this plasmid's Addgene catalogue record.]
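Description:
K349CLM-6His 215/347 is a bacterial expression plasmid built on the pET17b backbone (about 3.3 kb without insert). It carries ampicillin resistance and is maintained at high copy in a cloning strain such as DH5alpha. No feature table accompanies the record, so the promoter and origin are not explicitly listed. The T7 and T7-terminator sequencing primers do fit the standard pET arrangement, in which the insert sits between a T7 promoter and T7 terminator and is transcribed by T7 RNA polymerase in a suitable expression host.

The insert is a 1,047 bp fragment of human conventional kinesin heavy chain (KIF5B), which at this length encodes roughly the first 349 residues, matching "K349" in the name. This region typically corresponds to a monomeric motor domain with its neck linker. A hexahistidine tag is fused to the C terminus for metal-affinity purification. Six substitutions (C7S, C65A, C168A, C174S, C294A, C330S) replace native cysteines, giving what the name suggests is a "cysteine-light" background. Two cysteines are then reintroduced at defined positions by E215C and E347C.

A design of this kind allows thiol-reactive probes to be attached specifically at the two engineered sites. The associated publication concerns single-molecule observation of neck linker conformational changes in kinesin. This suggests that the 215/347 cysteine pair serves as labelling positions for reporting distance changes between the motor core and the neck linker region, although the record does not state which labels or measurement method were used with this particular construct.
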