Addgene plasmid #24451: K349CLM-6His 215/347
Depositing lab: Ron Vale. Depositing organization: University of California, San Francisco (UCSF). Publication: Single-molecule observations of neck linker conformational changes in the kinesin motor protein. Tomishige M, Stuurman N, Vale RD. Nat Struct Mol Biol. 2006 Oct . 13(10):887-94. 10.1038/nsmb1151 PubMed 17013387.
Backbone
  Vector backbone: pET17b
  Backbone size w/o insert (bp): 3300
  Vector type: Bacterial Expression
Growth in bacteria
  Bacterial resistance: Ampicillin, 100 μg/mL
  Growth temperature: 37°C
  Growth strain: DH5alpha
  Copy number: High Copy
Gene/Insert
  Gene/Insert name: Kinesin (alt name: Kif5B)
  Species: H. sapiens (human)
  Insert size (bp): 1047
  Mutation: C7S/C65A/C168A/C174S/C294A/C330S, E215C, E347C
  Entrez Gene: KIF5B (a.k.a. HEL-S-61, KINH, KNS, KNS1, UKHC)
  Tag / fusion protein: His (C terminal on insert)
  Cloning method: Restriction Enzyme
  Sequencing primers: 5′ T7; 3′ T7-term
Terms and licenses: Academic/Nonprofit Terms; Industry Terms: Not Available to Industry
How to cite: K349CLM-6His 215/347 was a gift from Ron Vale (Addgene plasmid # 24451 ; http://n2t.net/addgene:24451 ; RRID:Addgene_24451)
